>Addgene plasmid #187055 | pCMV_ABEmaxNG‐NGA | addgene full sequence | sequence record 368583 | Addgene NGS Result
TATCTCAGTTCGGTGTAGGTCGTTCGCTCCAAGCTGGGCTGTGTGCACGAACCCCCCGTTCAGCCCGACC
GCTGCGCCTTATCCGGTAACTATCGTCTTGAGTCCAACCCGGTAAGACACGACTTATCGCCACTGGCAGC
AGCCACTGGTAACAGGATTAGCAGAGCGAGGTATGTAGGCGGTGCTACAGAGTTCTTGAAGTGGTGGCCT
AACTACGGCTACACTAGAAGAACAGTATTTGGTATCTGCGCTCTGCTGAAGCCAGTTACCTTCGGAAAAA
GAGTTGGTAGCTCTTGATCCGGCAAACAAACCACCGCTGGTAGCGGTGGTTTTTTTGTTTGCAAGCAGCA
GATTACGCGCAGAAAAAAAGGATCTCAAGAAGATCCTTTGATCTTTTCTACGGGGTCTGACACTCAGTGG
AACGAAAACTCACGTTAAGGGATTTTGGTCATGAGATTATCAAAAAGGATCTTCACCTAGATCCTTTTAA
ATTAAAAATGAAGTTTTAAATCAATCTAAAGTATATATGAGTAAACTTGGTCTGACAGTTACCAATGCTT
AATCAGTGAGGCACCTATCTCAGCGATCTGTCTATTTCGTTCATCCATAGTTGCCTGACTCCCCGTCGTG
TAGATAACTACGATACGGGAGGGCTTACCATCTGGCCCCAGTGCTGCAATGATACCGCGAGACCCACGCT
CACCGGCTCCAGATTTATCAGCAATAAACCAGCCAGCCGGAAGGGCCGAGCGCAGAAGTGGTCCTGCAAC
TTTATCCGCCTCCATCCAGTCTATTAATTGTTGCCGGGAAGCTAGAGTAAGTAGTTCGCCAGTTAATAGT
TTGCGCAACGTTGTTGCCATTGCTACAGGCATCGTGGTGTCACGCTCGTCGTTTGGTATGGCTTCATTCA
GCTCCGGTTCCCAACGATCAAGGCGAGTTACATGATCCCCCATGTTGTGCAAAAAAGCGGTTAGCTCCTT
CGGTCCTCCGATCGTTGTCAGAAGTAAGTTGGCCGCAGTGTTATCACTCATGGTTATGGCAGCACTGCAT
AATTCTCTTACTGTCATGCCATCCGTAAGATGCTTTTCTGTGACTGGTGAGTACTCAACCAAGTCATTCT
GAGAATAGTGTATGCGGCGACCGAGTTGCTCTTGCCCGGCGTCAATACGGGATAATACCGCGCCACATAG
CAGAACTTTAAAAGTGCTCATCATTGGAAAACGTTCTTCGGGGCGAAAACTCTCAAGGATCTTACCGCTG
TTGAGATCCAGTTCGATGTAACCCACTCGTGCACCCAACTGATCTTCAGCATCTTTTACTTTCACCAGCG
TTTCTGGGTGAGCAAAAACAGGAAGGCAAAATGCCGCAAAAAAGGGAATAAGGGCGACACGGAAATGTTG
AATACTCATACTCTTCCTTTTTCAATATTATTGAAGCATTTATCAGGGTTATTGTCTCATGAGCGGATAC
ATATTTGAATGTATTTAGAAAAATAAACAAATAGGGGTTCCGCGCACATTTCCCCGAAAAGTGCCACCTG
ACGTCGACGGATCGGGAGATCGATCTCCCGATCCCCTAGGGTCGACTCTCAGTACAATCTGCTCTGATGC
CGCATAGTTAAGCCAGTATCTGCTCCCTGCTTGTGTGTTGGAGGTCGCTGAGTAGTGCGCGAGCAAAATT
TAAGCTACAACAAGGCAAGGCTTGACCGACAATTGCATGAAGAATCTGCTTAGGGTTAGGCGTTTTGCGC
TGCTTCGCGATGTACGGGCCAGATATACGCGTTGACATTGATTATTGACTAGTTATTAATAGTAATCAAT
TACGGGGTCATTAGTTCATAGCCCATATATGGAGTTCCGCGTTACATAACTTACGGTAAATGGCCCGCCT
GGCTGACCGCCCAACGACCCCCGCCCATTGACGTCAATAATGACGTATGTTCCCATAGTAACGCCAATAG
GGACTTTCCATTGACGTCAATGGGTGGAGTATTTACGGTAAACTGCCCACTTGGCAGTACATCAAGTGTA
TCATATGCCAAGTACGCCCCCTATTGACGTCAATGACGGTAAATGGCCCGCCTGGCATTATGCCCAGTAC
ATGACCTTATGGGACTTTCCTACTTGGCAGTACATCTACGTATTAGTCATCGCTATTACCATGGTGATGC
GGTTTTGGCAGTACATCAATGGGCGTGGATAGCGGTTTGACTCACGGGGATTTCCAAGTCTCCACCCCAT
TGACGTCAATGGGAGTTTGTTTTGGCACCAAAATCAACGGGACTTTCCAAAATGTCGTAACAACTCCGCC
CCATTGACGCAAATGGGCGGTAGGCGTGTACGGTGGGAGGTCTATATAAGCAGAGCTGGTTTAGTGAACC
GTCAGATCCGCTAGAGATCCGCGGCCGCTAATACGACTCACTATAGGGAGAGCCGCCACCATGAAACGGA
CAGCCGACGGAAGCGAGTTCGAGTCACCAAAGAAGAAGCGGAAAGTCTCTGAAGTCGAGTTTAGCCACGA
GTATTGGATGAGGCACGCACTGACCCTGGCAAAGCGAGCATGGGATGAAAGAGAAGTCCCCGTGGGCGCC
GTGCTGGTGCACAACAATAGAGTGATCGGAGAGGGATGGAACAGGCCAATCGGCCGCCACGACCCTACCG
CACACGCAGAGATCATGGCACTGAGGCAGGGAGGCCTGGTCATGCAGAATTACCGCCTGATCGATGCCAC
CCTGTATGTGACACTGGAGCCATGCGTGATGTGCGCAGGAGCAATGATCCACAGCAGGATCGGAAGAGTG
GTGTTCGGAGCACGGGACGCCAAGACCGGCGCAGCAGGCTCCCTGATGGATGTGCTGCACCACCCCGGCA
TGAACCACCGGGTGGAGATCACAGAGGGAATCCTGGCAGACGAGTGCGCCGCCCTGCTGAGCGATTTCTT
TAGAATGCGGAGACAGGAGATCAAGGCCCAGAAGAAGGCACAGAGCTCCACCGACTCTGGAGGATCTAGC
GGAGGATCCTCTGGAAGCGAGACACCAGGCACAAGCGAGTCCGCCACACCAGAGAGCTCCGGCGGCTCCT
CCGGAGGATCCTCTGAGGTGGAGTTTTCCCACGAGTACTGGATGAGACATGCCCTGACCCTGGCCAAGAG
GGCACGCGATGAGAGGGAGGTGCCTGTGGGAGCCGTGCTGGTGCTGAACAATAGAGTGATCGGCGAGGGC
TGGAACAGAGCCATCGGCCTGCACGACCCAACAGCCCATGCCGAAATTATGGCCCTGAGACAGGGCGGCC
TGGTCATGCAGAACTACAGACTGATTGACGCCACCCTGTACGTGACATTCGAGCCTTGCGTGATGTGCGC
CGGCGCCATGATCCACTCTAGGATCGGCCGCGTGGTGTTTGGCGTGAGGAACGCAAAAACCGGCGCCGCA
GGCTCCCTGATGGACGTGCTGCACTACCCCGGCATGAATCACCGCGTCGAAATTACCGAGGGAATCCTGG
CAGATGAATGTGCCGCCCTGCTGTGCTATTTCTTTCGGATGCCTAGACAGGTGTTCAATGCTCAGAAGAA
GGCCCAGAGCTCCACCGACTCCGGAGGATCTAGCGGAGGCTCCTCTGGCTCTGAGACACCTGGCACAAGC
GAGAGCGCAACACCTGAAAGCAGCGGGGGCAGCAGCGGGGGGTCAGACAAGAAGTACAGCATCGGCCTGG
CCATCGGCACCAACTCTGTGGGCTGGGCCGTGATCACCGACGAGTACAAGGTGCCCAGCAAGAAATTCAA
GGTGCTGGGCAACACCGACCGGCACAGCATCAAGAAGAACCTGATCGGAGCCCTGCTGTTCGACAGCGGC
GAAACAGCCGAGGCCACCCGGCTGAAGAGAACCGCCAGAAGAAGATACACCAGACGGAAGAACCGGATCT
GCTATCTGCAAGAGATCTTCAGCAACGAGATGGCCAAGGTGGACGACAGCTTCTTCCACAGACTGGAAGA
GTCCTTCCTGGTGGAAGAGGATAAGAAGCACGAGCGGCACCCCATCTTCGGCAACATCGTGGACGAGGTG
GCCTACCACGAGAAGTACCCCACCATCTACCACCTGAGAAAGAAACTGGTGGACAGCACCGACAAGGCCG
ACCTGCGGCTGATCTATCTGGCCCTGGCCCACATGATCAAGTTCCGGGGCCACTTCCTGATCGAGGGCGA
CCTGAACCCCGACAACAGCGACGTGGACAAGCTGTTCATCCAGCTGGTGCAGACCTACAACCAGCTGTTC
GAGGAAAACCCCATCAACGCCAGCGGCGTGGACGCCAAGGCCATCCTGTCTGCCAGACTGAGCAAGAGCA
GACGGCTGGAAAATCTGATCGCCCAGCTGCCCGGCGAGAAGAAGAATGGCCTGTTCGGAAACCTGATTGC
CCTGAGCCTGGGCCTGACCCCCAACTTCAAGAGCAACTTCGACCTGGCCGAGGATGCCAAACTGCAGCTG
AGCAAGGACACCTACGACGACGACCTGGACAACCTGCTGGCCCAGATCGGCGACCAGTACGCCGACCTGT
TTCTGGCCGCCAAGAACCTGTCCGACGCCATCCTGCTGAGCGACATCCTGAGAGTGAACACCGAGATCAC
CAAGGCCCCCCTGAGCGCCTCTATGATCAAGAGATACGACGAGCACCACCAGGACCTGACCCTGCTGAAA
GCTCTCGTGCGGCAGCAGCTGCCTGAGAAGTACAAAGAGATTTTCTTCGACCAGAGCAAGAACGGCTACG
CCGGCTACATTGACGGCGGAGCCAGCCAGGAAGAGTTCTACAAGTTCATCAAGCCCATCCTGGAAAAGAT
GGACGGCACCGAGGAACTGCTCGTGAAGCTGAACAGAGAGGACCTGCTGCGGAAGCAGCGGACCTTCGAC
AACGGCAGCATCCCCCACCAGATCCACCTGGGAGAGCTGCACGCCATTCTGCGGCGGCAGGAAGATTTTT
ACCCATTCCTGAAGGACAACCGGGAAAAGATCGAGAAGATCCTGACCTTCCGCATCCCCTACTACGTGGG
CCCTCTGGCCAGGGGAAACAGCAGATTCGCCTGGATGACCAGAAAGAGCGAGGAAACCATCACCCCCTGG
AACTTCGAGGAAGTGGTGGACAAGGGCGCTTCCGCCCAGAGCTTCATCGAGCGGATGACCAACTTCGATA
AGAACCTGCCCAACGAGAAGGTGCTGCCCAAGCACAGCCTGCTGTACGAGTACTTCACCGTGTATAACGA
GCTGACCAAAGTGAAATACGTGACCGAGGGAATGAGAAAGCCCGCCTTCCTGAGCGGCGAGCAGAAAAAG
GCCATCGTGGACCTGCTGTTCAAGACCAACCGGAAAGTGACCGTGAAGCAGCTGAAAGAGGACTACTTCA
AGAAAATCGAGTGCTTCGACTCCGTGGAAATCTCCGGCGTGGAAGATCGGTTCAACGCCTCCCTGGGCAC
ATACCACGATCTGCTGAAAATTATCAAGGACAAGGACTTCCTGGACAATGAGGAAAACGAGGACATTCTG
GAAGATATCGTGCTGACCCTGACACTGTTTGAGGACAGAGAGATGATCGAGGAACGGCTGAAAACCTATG
CCCACCTGTTCGACGACAAAGTGATGAAGCAGCTGAAGCGGCGGAGATACACCGGCTGGGGCAGGCTGAG
CCGGAAGCTGATCAACGGCATCCGGGACAAGCAGTCCGGCAAGACAATCCTGGATTTCCTGAAGTCCGAC
GGCTTCGCCAACAGAAACTTCATGCAGCTGATCCACGACGACAGCCTGACCTTTAAAGAGGACATCCAGA
AAGCCCAGGTGTCCGGCCAGGGCGATAGCCTGCACGAGCACATTGCCAATCTGGCCGGCAGCCCCGCCAT
TAAGAAGGGCATCCTGCAGACAGTGAAGGTGGTGGACGAGCTCGTGAAAGTGATGGGCCGGCACAAGCCC
GAGAACATCGTGATCGAAATGGCCAGAGAGAACCAGACCACCCAGAAGGGACAGAAGAACAGCCGCGAGA
GAATGAAGCGGATCGAAGAGGGCATCAAAGAGCTGGGCAGCCAGATCCTGAAAGAACACCCCGTGGAAAA
CACCCAGCTGCAGAACGAGAAGCTGTACCTGTACTACCTGCAGAATGGGCGGGATATGTACGTGGACCAG
GAACTGGACATCAACCGGCTGTCCGACTACGATGTGGACCATATCGTGCCTCAGAGCTTTCTGAAGGACG
ACTCCATCGACAACAAGGTGCTGACCAGAAGCGACAAGAACCGGGGCAAGAGCGACAACGTGCCCTCCGA
AGAGGTCGTGAAGAAGATGAAGAACTACTGGCGGCAGCTGCTGAACGCCAAGCTGATTACCCAGAGAAAG
TTCGACAATCTGACCAAGGCCGAGAGAGGCGGCCTGAGCGAACTGGATAAGGCCGGCTTCATCAAGAGAC
AGCTGGTGGAAACCCGGCAGATCACAAAGCACGTGGCACAGATCCTGGACTCCCGGATGAACACTAAGTA
CGACGAGAATGACAAGCTGATCCGGGAAGTGAAAGTGATCACCCTGAAGTCCAAGCTGGTGTCCGATTTC
CGGAAGGATTTCCAGTTTTACAAAGTGCGCGAGATCAACAACTACCACCACGCCCACGACGCCTACCTGA
ACGCCGTCGTGGGAACCGCCCTGATCAAAAAGTACCCTAAGCTGGAAAGCGAGTTCGTGTACGGCGACTA
CAAGGTGTACGACGTGCGGAAGATGATCGCCAAGAGCGAGCAGGAAATCGGCAAGGCTACCGCCAAGTAC
TTCTTCTACAGCAACATCATGAACTTTTTCAAGACCGAGATTACCCTGGCCAACGGCGAGATCCGGAAGC
GGCCTCTGATCGAGACAAACGGCGAAACCGGGGAGATCGTGTGGGATAAGGGCCGGGATTTTGCCACCGT
GCGGAAAGTGCTGAGCATGCCCCAAGTGAATATCGTGAAAAAGACCGAGGTGCAGACAGGCGGCTTCAGC
AAAGAGTCTATCCGGCCCAAGAGGAACAGCGATAAGCTGATCGCCAGAAAGAAGGACTGGGACCCTAAGA
AGTACGGCGGCTTCGTCAGCCCCACCGTGGCCTATTCTGTGCTGGTGGTGGCCAAAGTGGAAAAGGGCAA
GTCCAAGAAACTGAAGAGTGTGAAAGAGCTGCTGGGGATCACCATCATGGAAAGAAGCAGCTTCGAGAAG
AATCCCATCGACTTTCTGGAAGCCAAGGGCTACAAAGAAGTGAAAAAGGACCTGATCATCAAGCTGCCTA
AGTACTCCCTGTTCGAGCTGGAAAACGGCCGGAAGAGAATGCTGGCCTCTGCCCGCTTTCTGCAGAAGGG
AAACGAACTGGCCCTGCCCTCCAAATATGTGAACTTCCTGTACCTGGCCAGCCACTATGAGAAGCTGAAG
GGCTCCCCCGAGGATAATGAGCAGAAACAGCTGTTTGTGGAACAGCACAAGCACTACCTGGACGAGATCA
TCGAGCAGATCAGCGAGTTCTCCAAGAGAGTGATCCTGGCCGACGCTAATCTGGACAAAGTGCTGTCCGC
CTACAACAAGCACCGGGATAAGCCCATCAGAGAGCAGGCCGAGAATATCATCCACCTGTTTACCCTGACC
AATCTGGGAGCCCCTCGGGCCTTCAAGTACTTTGACACCACCATCGACCGGAAGCAGTACCGGAGCACCA
AAGAGGTGCTGGACGCCACCCTGATCCACCAGAGCATCACCGGCCTGTACGAGACACGGATCGACCTGTC
TCAGCTGGGAGGTGACTCTGGCGGCTCAAAAAGAACCGCCGACGGCAGCGAATTCGAGCCCAAGAAGAAG
AGGAAAGTCTAACCGGTCATCATCACCATCACCATTGAGTTTAAACCCGCTGATCAGCCTCGACTGTGCC
TTCTAGTTGCCAGCCATCTGTTGTTTGCCCCTCCCCCGTGCCTTCCTTGACCCTGGAAGGTGCCACTCCC
ACTGTCCTTTCCTAATAAAATGAGGAAATTGCATCGCATTGTCTGAGTAGGTGTCATTCTATTCTGGGGG
GTGGGGTGGGGCAGGACAGCAAGGGGGAGGATTGGGAAGACAATAGCAGGCATGCTGGGGATGCGGTGGG
CTCTATGGCTTCTGAGGCGGAAAGAACCAGCTGGGGCTCGATACCGTCGACCTCTAGCTAGAGCTTGGCG
TAATCATGGTCATAGCTGTTTCCTGTGTGAAATTGTTATCCGCTCACAATTCCACACAACATACGAGCCG
GAAGCATAAAGTGTAAAGCCTAGGGTGCCTAATGAGTGAGCTAACTCACATTAATTGCGTTGCGCTCACT
GCCCGCTTTCCAGTCGGGAAACCTGTCGTGCCAGCTGCATTAATGAATCGGCCAACGCGCGGGGAGAGGC
GGTTTGCGTATTGGGCGCTCTTCCGCTTCCTCGCTCACTGACTCGCTGCGCTCGGTCGTTCGGCTGCGGC
GAGCGGTATCAGCTCACTCAAAGGCGGTAATACGGTTATCCACAGAATCAGGGGATAACGCAGGAAAGAA
CATGTGAGCAAAAGGCCAGCAAAAGGCCAGGAACCGTAAAAAGGCCGCGTTGCTGGCGTTTTTCCATAGG
CTCCGCCCCCCTGACGAGCATCACAAAAATCGACGCTCAAGTCAGAGGTGGCGAAACCCGACAGGACTAT
AAAGATACCAGGCGTTTCCCCCTGGAAGCTCCCTCGTGCGCTCTCCTGTTCCGACCCTGCCGCTTACCGG
ATACCTGTCCGCCTTTCTCCCTTCGGGAAGCGTGGCGCTTTCTCATAGCTCACGCTGTAGG
Features (pLannotate 1.2.2; 18 found; start..end, strand, type, name):
    549..1409    -  CDS            AmpR: β-lactamase; bla; confers resistance to ampicillin, carbenicillin, and related antibiotics
   1410..1514    -  promoter       AmpR promoter: bla
   1585..1629    -  misc_feature   bom (fragment): basis of mobility region from pBR322
   1784..2163    +  enhancer       CMV enhancer: human cytomegalovirus immediate early enhancer
   2164..2367    +  promoter       CMV promoter: human cytomegalovirus (CMV) immediate early promoter
   2409..2427    +  promoter       T7 promoter: promoter for bacteriophage T7 RNA polymerase
   2498..2974    +  CDS            tadA: TADA_ECOLI - Also known as yfhC. Experimental evidence at protein level: Swiss-Prot protein existence level 1. Catalyzes the deamination of adenosine to inosine at the wobble position 34 of tRNA(Arg2). Essential for cell viability. From Escherichia coli (strain K12).
   3095..3586    +  CDS            tadA: TADA_ECOLI - Also known as yfhC. Experimental evidence at protein level: Swiss-Prot protein existence level 1. Catalyzes the deamination of adenosine to inosine at the wobble position 34 of tRNA(Arg2). Essential for cell viability. From Escherichia coli (strain K12).
   3686..5287    +  CDS            dCas9(N): N-terminal portion of catalytically inactive Streptococcus pyogenes dCas9 carrying the D10A mutation (Zetsche et al., 2015)
   5288..7782    +  CDS            Cas9(C) (fragment): C-terminal portion of Streptococcus pyogenes Cas9 (Zetsche et al., 2015)
   7904..8128    +  polyA_signal   bGH poly(A) signal: bovine growth hormone polyadenylation signal
   8132..8153    +  promoter       SV40 promoter (fragment): SV40 enhancer and early promoter
   8158..8174    +  misc_feature   MCS (fragment): pBluescript multiple cloning site
   8223..8239    -  protein_bind   lac operator: The lac repressor binds to the lac operator to inhibit transcription in E. coli. This inhibition can be relieved by adding lactose or isopropyl-β-D-thiogalactopyranoside (IPTG). lac repressor encoded by lacI
   8247..8277    -  promoter       lac promoter: promoter for the E. coli lac operon
   8292..8313    -  protein_bind   CAP binding site: CAP binding activates transcription in the presence of cAMP. E. coli catabolite activator protein
   8326..8418    -  CDS            lacI (fragment): lac repressor; lacI; The lac repressor binds to the lac operator to inhibit transcription in E. coli. This inhibition can be relieved by adding lactose or isopropyl-β-D-thiogalactopyranoside (IPTG).
   8601..378     -  rep_origin     ori (across the origin): high-copy-number ColE1/pMB1/pBR322/pUC origin of replication
