[The description below was written by a language model from this plasmid's Addgene catalogue record and pLannotate feature annotations shown in this document.]
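Description:
pCMV_ABEmaxNG‐NGA is an 8.8 kb mammalian expression plasmid built on a pCMV backbone that encodes an adenine base editor, described in the record as ABEmax fused to an SpCas9 variant designated NGA. It is propagated in E. coli as a high-copy plasmid through a ColE1/pUC-type origin and selected with ampicillin via the β-lactamase gene and its native promoter. Short backbone remnants, including lac promoter/operator, CAP site, lacI, bom, SV40 promoter and multiple cloning site fragments, are also annotated but have no evident role in the payload. No mammalian selection marker or reporter appears in the feature table.

The synthetic insert, cloned between retained NotI and AgeI sites, is driven by the human cytomegalovirus immediate early enhancer and promoter and terminated by the bovine growth hormone polyadenylation signal. A T7 promoter sits just upstream of the coding region and could support in vitro transcription. The open reading frame begins with two tandem copies of E. coli-derived TadA adenosine deaminase, the arrangement typical of ABEmax-type editors, followed by a Streptococcus pyogenes Cas9 annotated in two contiguous segments, the N-terminal part carrying the D10A mutation. That mutation normally yields a nickase that cuts only the non-edited strand while the deaminase converts adenine to inosine, giving A•T to G•C changes. The name implies engineered PAM recognition toward NG/NGA motifs, but the specific substitutions are not listed, nor are linkers or nuclear localization signals. No guide RNA cassette is annotated, so a guide would presumably be supplied separately. The associated publication concerns in vivo base editing in adult dystrophic mice.
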