Addgene plasmid #187055: pCMV_ABEmaxNG‐NGA
Purpose: ABEmax-SpCas9-NGA
Depositing lab: Renzhi Han. Publication: Efficient precise in vivo base editing in adult dystrophic mice. Xu L, Zhang C, Li H, Wang P, Gao Y, Mokadam NA, Ma J, Arnold WD, Han R. Nat Commun. 2021 Jun 17;12(1):3719. doi: 10.1038/s41467-021-23996-y. PubMed 34140489.
Backbone
  Vector backbone: pCMV
  Vector type: Mammalian Expression, CRISPR
Growth in bacteria
  Bacterial resistance: Ampicillin, 100 μg/mL
  Growth temperature: 37°C
  Growth strain: DH5alpha
  Copy number: High Copy
Gene/Insert
  Gene/Insert name: ABEmaxNG‐NGA
  Species: Synthetic
  Promoter: CMV
  Cloning method: Restriction Enzyme; 5′ cloning site NotI (not destroyed); 3′ cloning site AgeI (not destroyed)
  Sequencing primers: 5′ TACGGTGGGAGGTCTATATAAGCAGAG
Terms and licenses: Academic/Nonprofit Terms; Industry Terms: Not Available to Industry
How to cite: pCMV_ABEmaxNG‐NGA was a gift from Renzhi Han (Addgene plasmid # 187055 ; http://n2t.net/addgene:187055 ; RRID:Addgene_187055)
